Addgene plasmid #219879: pCfb13204
Purpose: The base plasmid of TUNEYALI for TF14
Depositing lab: Irina Borodina. Depositing organization: Danmarks Tekniske Universitet. Publication: High-throughput metabolic engineering of Yarrowia lipolytica through gene expression tuning. Jiang W, Wang S, Ahlheit D, Fumagalli T, Yang Z, Ramanathan S, Jiang X, Weber T, Dahlin J, Borodina I. Proc Natl Acad Sci U S A. 2025 Jun 10;122(23):e2426686122. doi: 10.1073/pnas.2426686122. Epub 2025 Jun 3. PubMed 40460129.
Backbone
  Vector backbone: Our own backbone
  Vector type: Yeast Expression
  Selectable markers: Hygromycin
Growth in bacteria
  Bacterial resistance: Ampicillin, 100 μg/mL
  Growth temperature: 37°C
  Growth strain: DH5alpha
  Copy number: High Copy
Gene/Insert
  Gene/Insert name: Contains gRNA targeting TF14 (YALI1_F21261g) and homologous arm matching TF14
  gRNA/shRNA sequence: GTGTAGTGTGGCGTGTACGG
  Species: Yarrowia lipolytica
  Cloning method: Gibson Cloning
Terms and licenses: Academic/Nonprofit Terms; Industry Terms: Not Available to Industry
Depositor comments: This plasmid contains gRNA targeting TF14 (YALI1_F21261g) and homologous arm matching TF14, which can be used for library construction by inserting promoters using a golden gate or directly knocking TF14 out.
How to cite: pCfb13204 was a gift from Irina Borodina (Addgene plasmid # 219879 ; http://n2t.net/addgene:219879 ; RRID:Addgene_219879)
