[The description below was written by a language model from this plasmid's Addgene catalogue record and pLannotate feature annotations shown in this document.]
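Description:
pCfb13204 is a yeast expression/genome-editing plasmid for Yarrowia lipolytica, built by Gibson assembly on the depositing laboratory's own backbone, and serves as the base plasmid of the TUNEYALI system for the transcription factor designated TF14 (YALI1_F21261g). In E. coli it is maintained at high copy through a ColE1/pUC-type origin and selected with ampicillin via the β-lactamase gene and its promoter. In yeast it is selected with hygromycin. The sequenced record of about 7.1 kb shows a hygromycin phosphotransferase coding region followed by a CYC1 terminator, but the promoter driving it is not annotated. No Yarrowia replication element is annotated either, so the record does not say how the plasmid is maintained in yeast.

The functional payload pairs a Cas9 guide RNA against TF14 with a homology arm matching the same locus. The feature table shows a tRNA element just upstream of a Streptococcus pyogenes gRNA scaffold. That layout suggests tRNA-based guide expression and processing, though the guide promoter is not annotated. No Cas9 gene is annotated, so the nuclease presumably comes from elsewhere. A fragment matching Y. lipolytica EAF6 lies next to the scaffold and may belong to the genomic homology sequence, but the record does not confirm this.

Two minimal FRT sites are also detected, which support FLP-mediated excision. Short fragments of rrnB terminators, 5S rRNA, KanR and lacZα appear to be backbone remnants.

According to the depositor, the plasmid can be used in two ways. Promoters can be inserted by Golden Gate cloning to build libraries that tune TF14 expression, or the plasmid can be used directly to knock TF14 out, in support of high-throughput metabolic engineering.
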