Features (pLannotate 1.2.2; 15 found; start..end, strand, type, name):
    230..300     +  ncRNA          tRNA: Accession: RF00005 - tRNA
    322..396     +  misc_RNA       gRNA scaffold: guide RNA scaffold for the Streptococcus pyogenes CRISPR/Cas9 system
    391..588     -  CDS            EAF6 (fragment): EAF6_YARLI - Protein inferred from homology: Swiss-Prot protein existence level 3. Component of the NuA4 histone acetyltransferase complex which is involved in transcriptional activation of selected genes principally by acetylation of nucleosomal histone H4 and H2A. The NuA4 complex is also involved in DNA repair (By similarity). From Yarrowia lipolytica (strain CLIB 122 / E 150) (Yeast) (Candida lipolytica).
    801..834     -  protein_bind   FRT (minimal): supports FLP-mediated excision but not integration (Turan and Bode, 2011) FLP recombinase from the Saccharomyces cerevisiae 2μ plasmid
    878..918     -  terminator     rrnB T1 terminator (fragment): transcription terminator T1 from the E. coli rrnB gene
    920..1035    -  ncRNA          5S rRNA: Accession: RF00001 - 5S ribosomal RNA
   1066..1090    +  CDS            KanR (fragment): aminoglycoside phosphotransferase; aph(3')-Ia; confers resistance to kanamycin
   1120..1216    +  promoter       AmpR promoter (fragment): bla
   1219..2079    +  CDS            AmpR: β-lactamase; bla; confers resistance to ampicillin, carbenicillin, and related antibiotics
   2201..2789    +  rep_origin     ori: high-copy-number ColE1/pMB1/pBR322/pUC origin of replication
   3014..3031    +  terminator     rrnB T2 terminator (fragment): transcription terminator T2 from the E. coli rrnB gene
   3056..3075    -  CDS            lacZα (fragment): LacZα fragment of β-galactosidase; lacZ fragment
   3545..3578    +  protein_bind   FRT (minimal): supports FLP-mediated excision but not integration (Turan and Bode, 2011) FLP recombinase from the Saccharomyces cerevisiae 2μ plasmid
   4726..5747    +  CDS            HygR (fragment): aminoglycoside phosphotransferase from E. coli; aph(4)-Ia; confers resistance to hygromycin
   5749..5982    +  terminator     CYC1 terminator (fragment): S. cerevisiae CYC1; transcription terminator for CYC1
>Addgene plasmid #219879 | pCfb13204 | addgene full sequence | sequence record 436035 | Addgene NGS Result
ACAGTCTGAACTTTTGCAGATTACCTAATTTGGTAAGATATTAATTATGAACTGAAAGTTGATGGCATCC
CTAAATTTGATGCAACGGAATGCGTGCGATAGTGAATCATTGCTAACAGATCAAGTAATCGTATCAATCG
TTCCACGTCTTATCCAGACTCGATTTCCGCCCTAACCTAAGGAAACTGCTGAGTAATTTCGAGGTTGGTT
CCTAACAAAAGCCAAGAAACGCGCCGATGGTTTAGTGGTAAAATCCATCGTTGCCATCGATGGGCCCCCG
GTTCGATTCCGGGTCGGCGCAGTGTAGTGTGGCGTGTACGGGTTTTAGAGCTAGAAATAGCAAGTTAAAA
TAAGGCTAGTCCGTTATCAACTTGAAAAAGTGGCACCGAGTCGGTGGTGCTTTTTTTGTGTGGGTACGGT
GGGCGTCGAATCCCCCTTTCTTCTCTTTTGAGAAGCGGTCTTTTTCCTTTCATTCTTGGTTTCGTCCAAG
TCACCCCCCGCACCTGTTTTGGCCTGGTGTTTGAGAAAGACCGCCGAGGACAGCGAAAACAGCCGGTCGT
CTTCGTTGAACACGTAGCGCTTGACTGAAGAGCTCTTCAATGTCGTTCCGGCAACAGTTCCAGCAGGGAG
GCAATCCCAATGGACAGATGGGCTTCAACAACATGAACATGAGCCCAAACATGAACAACGCGAAAATCGG
AGGCATGGATATGGGAGCGCAGATGGGCCAGATGGGCCAGATGGGCCAGATGCCACAGATGATCGCGTGC
ATTCGCGGCCGCATTTAAATCCCCACTTCAGAAGTTCCTATACTTTCTAGAGAATAGGAACTTCACTATA
GAGTCGAATAAGGGCGACACCCCATAATTAGCCCGGGCGAAAGGCCCAGTCTTTCGACTGAGCCTTTCGT
TTTATTTGATGCCTGGCAGTTCCCTACTCTCGCATGGGGAGTCCCCACACTACCATCGGCGCTACGGCGT
TTCACTTCTGAGTTCGGCATGGGGTCAGGTGGGACCACCGCGCTACTGCCGCCAGGCAAACAAGGGGTGT
TATGAGCCATATTCAGGTATAAATGGGCTCGCGATAATGTTCAGAATTGGTTAATTGGTTGTAACACTGA
CCCCTATTTGTTTATTTTTCTAAATACATTCAAATATGTATCCGCTCATGAGACAATAACCCTGATAAAT
GCTTCAATAATATTGAAAAAGGAAGAATATGAGTATTCAACATTTCCGTGTCGCCCTTATTCCCTTTTTT
GCGGCATTTTGCCTTCCTGTTTTTGCTCACCCAGAAACGCTGGTGAAAGTAAAAGATGCTGAAGATCAGT
TGGGTGCACGAGTGGGTTACATCGAACTGGATCTCAACAGCGGTAAGATCCTTGAGAGTTTTCGCCCCGA
AGAACGTTTTCCAATGATGAGCACTTTTAAAGTTCTGCTATGTGGCGCGGTATTATCCCGTATTGACGCC
GGGCAAGAGCAACTCGGTCGCCGCATACACTATTCTCAGAATGACTTGGTTGAGTACTCACCAGTCACAG
AAAAGCATCTTACGGATGGCATGACAGTAAGAGAATTATGCAGTGCTGCCATAACCATGAGTGATAACAC
TGCGGCCAACTTACTTCTGACAACGATCGGAGGACCGAAGGAGCTAACCGCTTTTTTGCACAACATGGGG
GATCATGTAACTCGCCTTGATCGTTGGGAACCGGAGCTGAATGAAGCCATACCAAACGACGAGCGTGACA
CCACGATGCCTGTAGCGATGGCAACAACGTTGCGCAAACTATTAACTGGCGAACTACTTACTCTAGCTTC
CCGGCAACAATTAATAGACTGGATGGAGGCGGATAAAGTTGCAGGACCACTTCTGCGCTCGGCCCTTCCG
GCTGGCTGGTTTATTGCTGATAAATCCGGAGCCGGTGAGCGTGGTTCTCGCGGTATCATCGCAGCGCTGG
GGCCAGATGGTAAGCCCTCCCGTATCGTAGTTATCTACACGACGGGGAGTCAGGCAACTATGGATGAACG
AAATAGACAGATCGCTGAGATAGGTGCCTCACTGATTAAGCATTGGTAAGCAGAGCATTACGCTGACTTG
ACGGGACGGCGCAAGCTCATGACCAAAATCCCTTAACGTGAGTTACGCGCGCGTCGTTCCACTGAGCGTC
AGACCCCGTAGAAAAGATCAAAGGATCTTCTTGAGATCCTTTTTTTCTGCGCGTAATCTGCTGCTTGCAA
ACAAAAAAACCACCGCTACCAGCGGTGGTTTGTTTGCCGGATCAAGAGCTACCAACTCTTTTTCCGAAGG
TAACTGGCTTCAGCAGAGCGCAGATACCAAATACTGTTCTTCTAGTGTAGCCGTAGTTAGCCCACCACTT
CAAGAACTCTGTAGCACCGCCTACATACCTCGCTCTGCTAATCCTGTTACCAGTGGCTGCTGCCAGTGGC
GATAAGTCGTGTCTTACCGGGTTGGACTCAAGACGATAGTTACCGGATAAGGCGCAGCGGTCGGGCTGAA
CGGGGGGTTCGTGCACACAGCCCAGCTTGGAGCGAACGACCTACACCGAACTGAGATACCTACAGCGTGA
GCTATGAGAAAGCGCCACGCTTCCCGAAGGGAGAAAGGCGGACAGGTATCCGGTAAGCGGCAGGGTCGGA
ACAGGAGAGCGCACGAGGGAGCTTCCAGGGGGAAACGCCTGGTATCTTTATAGTCCTGTCGGGTTTCGCC
ACCTCTGACTTGAGCGTCGATTTTTGTGATGCTCGTCAGGGGGGCGGAGCCTATGGAAAAACGCCAGCAA
CGCGGCCTTTTTACGGTTCCTGGCCTTTTGCTGGCCTTTTGCTCACATGTTCTTTCCTGCGTTATCCCCT
GATTCTGTGGATAACCGTATTACCGCCTTTGAGTGAGCTGATACCGCTCGCCGCAGCCGAACGACCGAGC
GCAGCGAGTCAGTGAGCGAGGAAGCGGAAGGCGAGAGTAGGGAACTGCCAGGCATCAAACTAAGCAGAAG
GCCCCTGACGGATGGCCTTTTTGCGTTTCTACAAACTCTTTCTGTGTTGTAAAACGACGGCCAGTCTTAA
GCTCGGGCCCCCTGGGCGGTTCTGATAACGAGTAATCGTTAATCCGCAAATAACGTAAAAACCCGCTTCG
GCGGGTTTTTTTATGGGGGGAGTTTAGGGAAAGAGCATTTGTCAGAATATTTAAGGGCGCCTGTCACTTT
GCTTGATATATGAGAATTATTTAACCTTATAAATGAGAAAAAAGCAACGCACTTTAAATAAGATACGTTG
CTTTTTCGATTGATGAACACCTATAATTAAACTATTCATCTATTATTTATGATTTTTTGTATATACAATA
TTTCTAGTTTGTTAAAGAGAATTAAGAAAATAAATCTCGAAAATAATAAAGGGAAAATCAGTTTTTGATA
TCAAAATTATACATGTCAACGATAATACAAAATATAATACAAACTATAAGATGTTATCAGTATTTATTAT
GCATTTAGAATAAATTTTGTGTCGCCCTTATTCGACTCACTATAGAAGTTCCTATTCTCTAGAAAGTATA
GGAACTTCACTTCATTTTATTTAAATTTGCGGCCGCTATGTCTGATAAAAGGATGTAACATAGGCAAGCT
GCTCGTGAGTGTTGAGTACGAACCTTAGATCCAAATCACCCGCACCCACGGATATACTTGCTTGAATATA
CAGTAGTAAGGAGTTTGGCGCCCGTTTTTTCGAGCCCCACACGTTTCGGTGAGTATGAGCGGCGGCAGAT
TCGAGCGTTTCCGGTTTCCGCGGCTGGACGAGAGCCCATGATGGGGGCTCCCACCACCAGCAATCAGGGC
CCTGATTACACACCCACCTGTAATGTCATGCTGTTCATCGTGGTTAATGCTGCTGTGTGCTGTGTGTGTG
TGTTGTTTGGCGCTCATTGTTGCGTTATGCAGCGTACACCACAATATTGGAAGCTTATTAGCCTTTCTAT
TTTTTCGTTTGCAAGGCTTAACAACATTGCTGTGGAGAGGGATGGGGATATGGAGGCCGCTGGAGGGAGT
CGGAGAGGCGTTTTGGAGCGGCTTGGCCTGGCGCCCAGCTCGCGAAACGCACCTAGGACCCTTTGGCACG
CCGAAATGTGCCACTTTTCAGTCTAGTAACGCCTTACCTACGTCATTCCATGCATGCATGTTTGCGCCTT
TTTTCCCTTGCCCTTGATCGCCACACAGTACAGTGCACTGTACAGTGGAGGTTTTGGGGGGGTCTTAGAT
GGGAGCTAAAAGCGGCCTAGCGGTACACTAGTGGGATTGTATGGAGTGGCATGGAGCCTAGGTGGAGCCT
GACAGGACGCACGACCGGCTAGCCCGTGACAGACGATGGGTGGCTCCTGTTGTCCACCGCGTACAAATGT
TTGGGCCAAAGTCTTGTCAGCCTTGCTTGCGAACCTAATTCCCAATTTTGTCACTTCGCACCCCCATTGA
TCGAGCCCTAACCCCTGCCCATCAGGCAATCCAATTAAGCTCGCATTGTCTGCCTTGTTTAGTTTGGCTC
CTGCCCGTTTCGGCGTCCACTTGCACAAACACAAACAAGCATTATATATAAGGCTCGTCTCTCCCTCCCA
ACCACACTCACTTTTTTGCCCGTCTTCCCTTGCTAACACAAAAGTCAAGAACACAAACAACCACCCCAAC
CCCCTTACACACAAGACATATCTACAGCAATGGGTAAAAAGCCTGAACTCACCGCGACGTCTGTCGAGAA
GTTTCTGATCGAAAAGTTCGACAGCGTCTCCGACCTGATGCAGCTCTCGGAGGGCGAAGAATCTCGTGCT
TTCAGCTTCGATGTAGGAGGGCGTGGATATGTCCTGCGGGTAAATAGCTGCGCCGATGGTTTCTACAAAG
ATCGTTATGTTTATCGGCACTTTGCATCGGCCGCGCTCCCGATTCCGGAAGTGCTTGACATTGGGGAATT
CAGCGAGAGCCTGACCTATTGCATCTCCCGCCGTGCACAGGGTGTCACGTTGCAAGACCTGCCTGAAACC
GAACTGCCCGCTGTTCTGCAGCCGGTCGCGGAGGCAATGGATGCCATTGCTGCGGCCGATCTTAGCCAGA
CGAGCGGGTTCGGCCCATTCGGACCGCAAGGAATCGGTCAATACACTACATGGCGTGATTTCATATGCGC
GATTGCTGATCCCCATGTGTATCACTGGCAAACTGTGATGGACGACACCGTCAGTGCGTCCGTCGCGCAG
GCTCTCGATGAGCTGATGCTTTGGGCCGAGGACTGCCCCGAAGTCCGGCACCTCGTGCACGCGGATTTCG
GCTCCAACAATGTCCTGACGGACAATGGCCGCATAACAGCGGTCATTGACTGGAGCGAGGCGATGTTCGG
GGATTCCCAATACGAGGTCGCCAACATCTTCTTCTGGAGGCCGTGGTTGGCTTGTATGGAGCAGCAGACG
CGCTACTTCGAGCGGAGGCATCCGGAGCTTGCAGGATCGCCGCGGCTCCGGGCGTATATGCTCCGCATTG
GTCTTGACCAACTCTATCAGAGCTTGGTTGACGGCAATTTCGATGATGCAGCTTGGGCGCAGGGTCGATG
CGACGCAATCGTCCGATCCGGAGCCGGGACTGTCGGGCGTACACAAATCGCCCGCAGAAGCGCGGCCGTC
TGGACCGATGGCTGTGTAGAAGTACTCGCCGATAGTGGAAACCGACGCCCCAGCACTCGTCCGAGGGCAA
AGGAATAATCATGTAATTAGTTATGTCACGCTTACATTCACGCCCTCCCCCCACATCCGCTCTAACCGAA
AAGGAAGGAGTTAGACAACCTGAAGTCTAGGTCCCTATTTATTTTTTTATAGTTATGTTAGTATTAAGAA
CGTTATTTATATTTCAAATTTTTCTTTTTTTTCTGTACAGACGCGTGTACGCATGTAACATTATACTGAA
AACCTTGCTTGAGAAGGTTTTGGGACGCTCGAGCAGGCTTGGAGGCGACGTGGCAGTGGCTCGCGGGAGG
ATCGGCGGGAAACTCCGGGATATCCGTCGAGAGTTTACACGTGAATGGGCAGCGCAATCCGTTGACGACG
ATACGACTGGCAAAGTAGCGACGATACCTGCCAGACAGGTGACATGTGCAGGCCGCACTAACAAGGAAAC
GGGCGCTGGGGGGGGCGGGCTTCTAGACTTTGCCCTTGAACAGGAATCTAGTGGGGGCTTGTCTTTCCGC
CAATGGGGGAGCGCCTGTTGAGCGACCGTGCATGCTGGAACGCCAAGTGTATGTACAGCTGGTGGTCTCG
CAGCGGTATGTGACGGGACTTACATCTCTCGTTTTTTCATGACCACGTTTTCACAGGCTCGGAGGTACGT
TAAAGTTTTGAAGGCTGCATCTGAACCGAGGTATGGGGGAGTTTGAACAGCAACAGTGTTGGGGCTGAGG
GGGCCAAGATCGGGGCAAGCAGAGGTCTTAGATCAATTGTGGGGATCCCAAAGGGCTCGTTATCACCTTT
TTCCACCCAATTCGGGTCCCAATTGATCCACTACTGGCTTGCCCAAGTTACCCCAGAAATGCCGCCCCGG
ATTTCTCCAAAAACCTAATAAGCTTCATGGAACTTGGTGGAAGTGACTTTCTACAGAGTGGAGAGAACCG
TGGACACGTGGCAATGGCGCTGACCGTGTCCCCGAGCCGAATCGACGTGAGGGGAGAACGGAGTATCTGC
GGTCATGTGACCTTCCAGAGCGGCGTCGCCAGTGTGCACGCGGTGACCCCCAGTTTGGGTCTCTGTCACA
CGCATACTACCTCGGCTCTCCACATGCTGAACTTTATCTTTCGTGGGGATCATACCGAAAGTTGCAACTA
CCAGGTGTATATAAAGCCTGGTAGACTCCCCCCACTTTGGACCTCATCCAACCAAGACACACAAAAATGG
ACCGACTTAACAACCTCGCCACCCAGCTCGAGCAGAACCCCGCCAATTCGTAGATAATGGAATACAAATG
GATATCCAGAGTATACACATGGATAGTATACACTGACACGACAATTCTGTATCTCTTTATGTTAACTACT
GTGAGGCATTAAATAGAGCTTGATATATAAAATGTTACATTTC
